Addgene plasmid #46004: pGR-L3S2P21
Depositing lab: Christopher Voigt. Depositing organization: Massachusetts Institute of Technology. Publication: Characterization of 582 natural and synthetic terminators and quantification of their design constraints. Chen YJ, Liu P, Nielsen AA, Brophy JA, Clancy K, Peterson T, Voigt CA. Nat Methods. 2013 Jun 2. doi: 10.1038/nmeth.2515. PubMed 23727987.
Backbone
  Vector backbone: pGR
  Backbone size w/o insert (bp): 5047
  Total vector size (bp): 5108
  Modifications to backbone: Inserted L3S2P21 terminator between the EcoRI and SpeI sites.
  Vector type: Bacterial Expression, Synthetic Biology
Growth in bacteria
  Bacterial resistance: Ampicillin, 100 μg/mL
  Growth temperature: 37°C
  Growth strain: DH5alpha
  Copy number: High Copy
Gene/Insert
  Gene/Insert name: L3S2P21 Terminator
  Species: Synthetic
  Insert size (bp): 61
  Promoter: PBAD
  Cloning method: Restriction Enzyme; 5′ cloning site EcoRI (not destroyed); 3′ cloning site SpeI (not destroyed)
  Sequencing primers: 5′ gtccacacaatctgcccttt
Terms and licenses: Academic/Nonprofit Terms; Industry Terms: Not Available to Industry
How to cite: pGR-L3S2P21 was a gift from Christopher Voigt (Addgene plasmid # 46004 ; http://n2t.net/addgene:46004 ; RRID:Addgene_46004)
