[The description below was written by a language model from this plasmid's Addgene catalogue record and pLannotate feature annotations shown in this document.]
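Description:
pGR-L3S2P21 is a 5,108 bp bacterial expression and synthetic biology plasmid built on the pGR backbone. It carries a 61 bp synthetic transcription terminator, L3S2P21, cloned between the EcoRI and SpeI sites, both of which remain intact. It is propagated in E. coli as a high-copy plasmid from a ColE1/pUC-type origin and selected with ampicillin through the bla (AmpR) gene and its native promoter.

The annotated layout points to a two-reporter terminator-measurement cassette. The arabinose-inducible araBAD (PBAD) promoter, with its regulator araC encoded divergently upstream, drives a first fluorescent protein coding sequence. The automated annotation labels this as hfriFP. That label is a similarity-based call and the catalogue entry does not name the upstream reporter, so its identity should be treated with caution. This reading frame ends near the end of the circular map. The terminator insert falls in the short unannotated stretch at the start of the numbering, next to a BioBrick suffix, and is not itself picked out as a feature. Immediately downstream lies an mRFP1 coding sequence, followed by the rrnB T1 and T7Te terminators, which stop any remaining transcription. A further putative bacterial terminator sits between araC and the AmpR cassette.

In this arrangement, transcripts initiated at PBAD must read through the test terminator to express mRFP1. The red signal relative to the upstream reporter therefore indicates how efficiently L3S2P21 halts transcription. The plasmid comes from a large-scale study of natural and synthetic terminators and their design constraints. It serves both as a characterization construct and as a source of this terminator part for genetic circuit design.
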