Features (pLannotate 1.2.2; 11 found; start..end, strand, type, name):
     68..87      +  misc_feature   BioBrick suffix: universal suffix for all parts
    106..780     +  CDS            mRFP1: mRFP1 is a basic (constitutively fluorescent) red fluorescent protein published in 2002, derived from Discosoma sp.. It is reported to be a somewhat slowly-maturing monomer with low acid sensitivity.
    828..899     +  terminator     rrnB T1 terminator: transcription terminator T1 from the E. coli rrnB gene
    915..942     +  terminator     T7Te terminator: phage T7 early transcription terminator
   1207..1795    -  rep_origin     ori: high-copy-number ColE1/pMB1/pBR322/pUC origin of replication
   1966..2826    -  CDS            AmpR: β-lactamase; bla; confers resistance to ampicillin, carbenicillin, and related antibiotics
   2827..2931    -  promoter       AmpR promoter: bla
   3021..3064    -  terminator     bacterial terminator: putative bacterial transcription terminator
   3153..4031    -  CDS            araC: L-arabinose regulatory protein; araC
   4058..4342    +  promoter       araBAD promoter: araBAD; promoter of the L-arabinose operon of E. coli; the araC regulatory gene is transcribed in the opposite direction (Guzman et al., 1995)
   4389..5102    +  CDS            hfriFP: hfriFP is a fluorescent protein published in 2013, derived from Herbaspirillum frisingense.
>Addgene plasmid #46004 | pGR-L3S2P21 | depositor full sequence | sequence record 64688 | pGR-L3S2P21 sequence 5108 bps
GAATTCCTCGGTACCAAATTCCAGAAAAGAGGCCTCCCGAAAGGGGGGCCTTTTTTCGTTTTGGTCCACT
AGTAGCGGCCGCTGCAGAAAGAGGAGAAATACTAGATGGCTTCCTCCGAAGACGTTATCAAAGAGTTCAT
GCGTTTCAAAGTTCGTATGGAAGGTTCCGTTAACGGTCACGAGTTCGAAATCGAAGGTGAAGGTGAAGGT
CGTCCGTACGAAGGTACCCAGACCGCTAAACTGAAAGTTACCAAAGGTGGTCCGCTGCCGTTCGCTTGGG
ACATCCTGTCCCCGCAGTTCCAGTACGGTTCCAAAGCTTACGTTAAACACCCGGCTGACATCCCGGACTA
CCTGAAACTGTCCTTCCCGGAAGGTTTCAAATGGGAACGTGTTATGAACTTCGAAGACGGTGGTGTTGTT
ACCGTTACCCAGGACTCCTCCCTGCAAGACGGTGAGTTCATCTACAAAGTTAAACTGCGTGGTACCAACT
TCCCGTCCGACGGTCCGGTTATGCAGAAAAAAACCATGGGTTGGGAAGCTTCCACCGAACGTATGTACCC
GGAAGACGGTGCTCTGAAAGGTGAAATCAAAATGCGTCTGAAACTGAAAGACGGTGGTCACTACGACGCT
GAAGTTAAAACCACCTACATGGCTAAAAAACCGGTTCAGCTGCCGGGTGCTTACAAAACCGACATCAAAC
TGGACATCACCTCCCACAACGAAGACTACACCATCGTTGAACAGTACGAACGTGCTGAAGGTCGTCACTC
CACCGGTGCTTAATAACGCTGATAGTGCTAGTGTAGATCGCTACTAGAGCCAGGCATCAAATAAAACGAA
AGGCTCAGTCGAAAGACTGGGCCTTTCGTTTTATCTGTTGTTTGTCGGTGAACGCTCTCTACTAGAGTCA
CACTGGCTCACCTTCGGGTGGGCCTTTCTGCGTTTATATACTAGAGTCAATTGAGGTAGAGGTACACACG
CGAACTCCGATAGCCAATTCAGAGTAATAAACTGTGATAATCAATGCAGTGCTTCCTCGCTCACTGACTC
GCTGCGCTCGGTCGTTCGGCTGCGGCGAGCGGTATCAGCTCACTCAAAGGCGGTAATACGGTTATCCACA
GAATCAGGGGATAACGCAGGAAAGAACATGTGAGCAAAAGGCCAGCAAAAGGCCAGGAACCGTAAAAAGG
CCGCGTTGCTGGCGTTTTTCCATAGGCTCCGCCCCCCTGACGAGCATCACAAAAATCGACGCTCAAGTCA
GAGGTGGCGAAACCCGACAGGACTATAAAGATACCAGGCGTTTCCCCCTGGAAGCTCCCTCGTGCGCTCT
CCTGTTCCGACCCTGCCGCTTACCGGATACCTGTCCGCCTTTCTCCCTTCGGGAAGCGTGGCGCTTTCTC
ATAGCTCACGCTGTAGGTATCTCAGTTCGGTGTAGGTCGTTCGCTCCAAGCTGGGCTGTGTGCACGAACC
CCCCGTTCAGCCCGACCGCTGCGCCTTATCCGGTAACTATCGTCTTGAGTCCAACCCGGTAAGACACGAC
TTATCGCCACTGGCAGCAGCCACTGGTAACAGGATTAGCAGAGCGAGGTATGTAGGCGGTGCTACAGAGT
TCTTGAAGTGGTGGCCTAACTACGGCTACACTAGAAGGACAGTATTTGGTATCTGCGCTCTGCTGAAGCC
AGTTACCTTCGGAAAAAGAGTTGGTAGCTCTTGATCCGGCAAACAAACCACCGCTGGTAGCGGTGGTTTT
TTTGTTTGCAAGCAGCAGATTACGCGCAGAAAAAAAGGATCTCAAGAAGATCCTTTGATCTTTTCTACGG
GGTCTGACGCTCAGTGGAACGAAAACTCACGTTAAGGGATTTTGGTCATGAGATTATCAAAAAGGATCTT
CACCTAGATCCTTTTAAATTAAAAATGAAGTTTTAAATCAATCTAAAGTATATATGAGTAAACTTGGTCT
GACAGTTACCAATGCTTAATCAGTGAGGCACCTATCTCAGCGATCTGTCTATTTCGTTCATCCATAGTTG
CCTGACTCCCCGTCGTGTAGATAACTACGATACGGGAGGGCTTACCATCTGGCCCCAGTGCTGCAATGAT
ACCGCGAGACCCACGCTCACCGGCTCCAGATTTATCAGCAATAAACCAGCCAGCCGGAAGGGCCGAGCGC
AGAAGTGGTCCTGCAACTTTATCCGCCTCCATCCAGTCTATTAATTGTTGCCGGGAAGCTAGAGTAAGTA
GTTCGCCAGTTAATAGTTTGCGCAACGTTGTTGCCATTGCTACAGGCATCGTGGTGTCACGCTCGTCGTT
TGGTATGGCTTCATTCAGCTCCGGTTCCCAACGATCAAGGCGAGTTACATGATCCCCCATGTTGTGCAAA
AAAGCGGTTAGCTCCTTCGGTCCTCCGATCGTTGTCAGAAGTAAGTTGGCCGCAGTGTTATCACTCATGG
TTATGGCAGCACTGCATAATTCTCTTACTGTCATGCCATCCGTAAGATGCTTTTCTGTGACTGGTGAGTA
CTCAACCAAGTCATTCTGAGAATAGTGTATGCGGCGACCGAGTTGCTCTTGCCCGGCGTCAATACGGGAT
AATACCGCGCCACATAGCAGAACTTTAAAAGTGCTCATCATTGGAAAACGTTCTTCGGGGCGAAAACTCT
CAAGGATCTTACCGCTGTTGAGATCCAGTTCGATGTAACCCACTCGTGCACCCAACTGATCTTCAGCATC
TTTTACTTTCACCAGCGTTTCTGGGTGAGCAAAAACAGGAAGGCAAAATGCCGCAAAAAAGGGAATAAGG
GCGACACGGAAATGTTGAATACTCATACTCTTCCTTTTTCAATATTATTGAAGCATTTATCAGGGTTATT
GTCTCATGAGCGGATACATATTTGAATGTATTTAGAAAAATAAACAAATAGGGGTTCCGCGCACATTTCC
CCGAAAAGTGCCACCTGACGTCTAAGAAACCATTATTATCATGACATTAACCTATAAAAATAGGCGTATC
ACGAGGCAGAATTTCAGATAAAAAAAATCCTTAGCTTTCGCTAAGGATGATTTCTGGAATTGAATTGAGG
TAGAGGTACACACGCGAACTCCGATAGCCAATTCAGAGTAATAAACTGTGATAATCAATGCATGTACTAG
AGTTATGACAACTTGACGGCTACATCATTCACTTTTTCTTCACAACCGGCACGGAACTCGCTCGGGCTGG
CCCCGGTGCATTTTTTAAATACCCGCGAGAAATAGAGTTGATCGTCAAAACCAACATTGCGACCGACGGT
GGCGATAGGCATCCGGGTGGTGCTCAAAAGCAGCTTCGCCTGGCTGATACGTTGGTCCTCGCGCCAGCTT
AAGACGCTAATCCCTAACTGCTGGCGGAAAAGATGTGACAGACGCGACGGCGACAAGCAAACATGCTGTG
CGACGCTGGCGATATCAAAATTGCTGTCTGCCAGGTGATCGCTGATGTACTGACAAGCCTCGCGTACCCG
ATTATCCATCGGTGGATGGAGCGACTCGTTAATCGCTTCCATGCGCCGCAGTAACAATTGCTCAAGCAGA
TTTATCGCCAGCAGCTCCGAATAGCGCCCTTCCCCTTGCCCGGCGTTAATGATTTGCCCAAACAGGTCGC
TGAAATGCGGCTGGTGCGCTTCATCCGGGCGAAAGAACCCCGTATTGGCAAATATTGACGGCCAGTTAAG
CCATTCATGCCAGTAGGCGCGCGGACGAAAGTAAACCCACTGGTGATACCATTCGCGAGCCTCCGGATGA
CGACCGTAGTGATGAATCTCTCCTGGCGGGAACAGCAAAATATCACCCGGTCGGCAAACAAATTCTCGTC
CCTGATTTTTCACCACCCCCTGACCGCGAATGGTGAGATTGAGAATATAACCTTTCATTCCCAGCGGTCG
GTCGATAAAAAAATCGAGATAACCGTTGGCCTCAATCGGCGTTAAACCCGCCACCAGATGGGCATTAAAC
GAGTATCCCGGCAGCAGGGGATCATTTTGCGCTTCAGCCATACTTTTCATACTCCCGCCATTCAGAGAAG
AAACCAATTGTCCATATTGCATCAGACATTGCCGTCACTGCGTCTTTTACTGGCTCTTCTCGCTAACCAA
ACCGGTAACCCCGCTTATTAAAAGCATTCTGTAACAAAGCGGGACCAAAGCCATGACAAAAACGCGTAAC
AAAAGTGTCTATAATCACGGCAGAAAAGTCCACATTGATTATTTGCACGGCGTCACACTTTGCTATGCCA
TAGCATTTTTATCCATAAGATTAGCGGATCCTACCTGACGCTTTTTATCGCAACTCTCTACTGTTTCTCC
ATACCCGTTTTTTTGGGCTAGCTACTAGAGAAAGAGGAGAAATACTAGATGCGTAAAGGAGAAGAACTTT
TCACTGGAGTTGTCCCAATTCTTGTTGAATTAGATGGTGATGTTAATGGGCACAAATTTTCTGTCAGTGG
AGAGGGTGAAGGTGATGCAACATACGGAAAACTTACCCTTAAATTTATTTGCACTACTGGAAAACTACCT
GTTCCATGGCCAACACTTGTCACTACTTTCGGTTATGGTGTTCAATGCTTTGCGAGATACCCAGATCATA
TGAAACAGCATGACTTTTTCAAGAGTGCCATGCCCGAAGGTTATGTACAGGAAAGAACTATATTTTTCAA
AGATGACGGGAACTACAAGACACGTGCTGAAGTCAAGTTTGAAGGTGATACCCTTGTTAATAGAATCGAG
TTAAAAGGTATTGATTTTAAAGAAGATGGAAACATTCTTGGACACAAATTGGAATACAACTATAACTCAC
ACAATGTATACATCATGGCAGACAAACAAAAGAATGGAATCAAAGTTAACTTCAAAATTAGACACAACAT
TGAAGATGGAAGCGTTCAACTAGCAGACCATTATCAACAAAATACTCCAATTGGCGATGGCCCTGTCCTT
TTACCAGACAACCATTACCTGTCCACACAATCTGCCCTTTCGAAAGATCCCAACGAAAAGAGAGACCACA
TGGTCCTTCTTGAGTTTGTAACAGCTGCTGGGATTACACATGGCATGGATGAACTATACAAATAATAA
