>Addgene plasmid #46004 | pGR-L3S2P21 | addgene partial sequence | sequence record 65440 | GFP-F 5'-GGTCCTTCTTGAGTTTGTAAC-3'
ATGGCATGGATGAACTATACAAATAATAAGAATTCCTCGGTACCAAATTCCAGAAAAGAGGCCTCCCGAA
AGGGGGGCCTTTTTTCGTTTTGGTCCACTAGTAGCGGCCGCTGCAGAAAGAGGAGAAATACTAGATGGCT
TCCTCCGAAGACGTTATCAAAGAGTTCATGCGTTTCAAAGTTCGTATGGAAGGTTCCGTTAACGGTCACG
AGTTCGAAATCGAAGGTGAAGGTGAAGGTCGTCCGTACGAAGGTACCCAGACCGCTAAACTGAAAGTTAC
CAAAGGTGGTCCGCTGCCGTTCGCTTGGGACATCCTGTCCCCGCAGTTCCAGTACGGTTCCAAAGCTTAC
GTTAAACACCCGGCTGACATCCCGGACTACCTGAAACTGTCCTTCCCGGAAGGTTTCAAATGGGAACGTG
TTATGAACTTCGAAGACGGTGGTGTTGTTACCGTTACCCAGGACTCCTCCCTGCAAGACGGTGAGTTCAT
CTACAAAGTTAAACTGCGTGGTACCAACTTCCCGTCCGACGGTCCGGTTATGCAGAAAAAAACCATGGGT
TGGGAAGCTTCCACCGAACGTATGTACCCGGAAGACGGTGCTCTGAAAGGTGAAATCAAAATGCGTCTGA
AACTGAAAGACGGTGGTCACTACGACGCTGAAGTTAAAACCACCTACATGGCTAAAAAACCGGTTCAGCT
GCCGGGTGCTTACAAAACCGACATCAAACTGGACATCACCTCCCACAACGAAGACTACACCATCGTTGAA
CAGTACGAACGTGCTGAAGGTCGTCACTCCACCGGTGCTTAATAACGCTGATAGTGCTAGTGTAGATCGC
TACTAGAGCCAGGCATCAAATAAAACGAAAGGCTCAGTCGAAAGACTGGGCCTTTCGTTTTATCTGTTGT
TTGTCGGTGAACGCTCTCTACTAGAGTCACACTGGCTCACCTTCGGGTGGGCCTTTCTGCGTTTATATAC
TAGAGTCAATTGAGGTAGAGGTACACACGCGAACTCCGAT
