>Addgene plasmid #46004 | pGR-L3S2P21 | addgene partial sequence | sequence record 65441 | pBAD-F 5'-ATGCCATAGCATTTTTATCC-3'
CTACCTGACGCTTTTTATCGCAACTCTCTACTGTTTCTCCATACCGTTTTTTTGGGCTAGCTACTAGAGA
AAGAGGAGAAATACTAGATGCGTAAAGGAGAAGAACTTTTCACTGGAGTTGTCCCAATTCTTGTTGAATT
AGATGGTGATGTTAATGGGCACAAATTTTCTGTCAGTGGAGAGGGTGAAGGTGATGCAACATACGGAAAA
CTTACCCTTAAATTTATTTGCACTACTGGAAAACTACCTGTTCCATGGCCAACACTTGTCACTACTTTCG
GTTATGGTGTTCAATGCTTTGCGAGATACCCAGATCATATGAAACAGCATGACTTTTTCAAGAGTGCCAT
GCCCGAAGGTTATGTACAGGAAAGAACTATATTTTTCAAAGATGACGGGAACTACAAGACACGTGCTGAA
GTCAAGTTTGAAGGTGATACCCTTGTTAATAGAATCGAGTTAAAAGGTATTGATTTTAAAGAAGATGGAA
ACATTCTTGGACACAAATTGGAATACAACTATAACTCACACAATGTATACATCATGGCAGACAAACAAAA
GAATGGAATCAAAGTTAACTTCAAAATTAGACACAACATTGAAGATGGAAGCGTTCAACTAGCAGACCAT
TATCAACAAAATACTCCAATTGGCGATGGCCCTGTCCTTTTACCAGACAACCATTACCTGTCCACACAAT
CTGCCCTTTCGAAAGATCCCAACGAAAAGAGAGACCACATGGTCCTTCTTGAGTTTGTAACAGCTGCTGG
GATTACACATGGCATGGATGAACTATACAAATAATAAGAATTCCTCGGTACCAAATTCCAGAAAAGAGGC
CTCCCGAAAGGGGGGCCTTTTTTCGTTTTGGTCCACTAGTAGCGGCCGCTGCAGAAAGAGGAGAAATACT
AGATGGCTTCCTCCGAAGACGTTATCAAAGAGTTCATGCGT
